Addgene plasmid #83704: MSCV-6NBC-GFP-PGK-Puro-Barcode27
Purpose: individual 6N barcode to make barcoded cell line variants
Depositing lab: Monte Winslow. Depositing organization: Stanford University. Publication: An in vivo multiplexed small-molecule screening platform. Gruner BM, Schulze CJ, Yang D, Ogasawara D, Dix MM, Rogers ZN, Chuang CH, McFarland CD, Chiou SH, Brown JM, Cravatt BF, Bogyo M, Winslow MM. Nat Methods. 2016 Sep 12. doi: 10.1038/nmeth.3992. PubMed 27617390.
Backbone
  Vector backbone: MSCV
  Vector type: Retroviral
  Selectable markers: Puromycin
Growth in bacteria
  Bacterial resistance: Ampicillin, 100 μg/mL
  Growth temperature: 37°C
  Growth strain: DH5alpha
  Copy number: High Copy
Gene/Insert
  Gene/Insert name: Barcode27
  Species: Synthetic
  Cloning method: Restriction Enzyme; 5′ cloning site BglII (destroyed during cloning); 3′ cloning site EcoRI (not destroyed)
  Sequencing primers: 5′ CCCTTGAACCTCCTCGTTCGACC
Terms and licenses: Academic/Nonprofit Terms; Industry Terms: Not Available to Industry
How to cite: MSCV-6NBC-GFP-PGK-Puro-Barcode27 was a gift from Monte Winslow (Addgene plasmid # 83704 ; http://n2t.net/addgene:83704 ; RRID:Addgene_83704)
