[The description below was written by a language model from this plasmid's Addgene catalogue record and pLannotate feature annotations shown in this document.]
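Description:
MSCV-6NBC-GFP-PGK-Puro-Barcode27 is a gammaretroviral transfer plasmid built on the murine stem cell virus (MSCV) backbone, about 7.0 kb in size, designed to mark mammalian cells with a defined synthetic DNA barcode. It is propagated in E. coli through a high-copy ColE1/pUC-type origin with ampicillin selection (AmpR, β-lactamase). The bacterial portion also carries several non-functional remnants from earlier cloning vectors, including fragments of lacI, lacZα, rop, bom, TcR and a viral env piece, along with a lac promoter/operator region.

The proviral cassette is flanked by MESV-derived 5′ and 3′ LTRs. The 5′ LTR is followed by the Ψ packaging signal and a truncated gag segment lacking its start codon, which together support encapsidation of the genomic RNA when viral proteins are supplied in trans by a packaging system. Downstream lies an EGFP coding sequence with no annotated promoter of its own, so it is presumably transcribed from the 5′ LTR. It is followed by a mouse PGK promoter driving puromycin N-acetyltransferase. Transduced cells are therefore both green fluorescent and puromycin selectable.

The insert, Barcode27, is one member of a series of individual six-nucleotide ("6N") barcodes, cloned by restriction enzyme between a BglII site (destroyed) and an EcoRI site (retained). The barcode is too short to be annotated in the feature table, so its exact position is not shown there. The recorded purpose is to generate barcoded cell line variants. The associated publication describes an in vivo multiplexed small-molecule screening platform, consistent with pooling distinctly barcoded cell populations and telling them apart later by their integrated barcodes.
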