Features (pLannotate 1.2.2; 19 found; start..end, strand, type, name):
    579..920     +  misc_feature   MESV Ψ: packaging signal of murine embryonic stem cell virus
    987..1403    +  CDS            gag (truncated): truncated Moloney murine leukemia virus (MMLV) gag gene lacking the start codon
   1427..2143    +  CDS            EGFP: EGFP is a basic (constitutively fluorescent) green fluorescent protein published in 1996, derived from Aequorea victoria. It is reported to be a rapidly-maturing weak dimer with moderate acid sensitivity.
   2161..2660    +  promoter       PGK promoter: mouse phosphoglycerate kinase 1 promoter
   2681..3280    +  CDS            PuroR: puromycin N-acetyltransferase; pac from Streptomyces alboniger; confers resistance to puromycin
   3380..3894    +  LTR            3' LTR: 3' long terminal repeat from murine embryonic stem cell virus
   4087..4103    -  protein_bind   lac operator: The lac repressor binds to the lac operator to inhibit transcription in E. coli. This inhibition can be relieved by adding lactose or isopropyl-β-D-thiogalactopyranoside (IPTG). lac repressor encoded by lacI
   4111..4141    -  promoter       lac promoter: promoter for the E. coli lac operon
   4156..4177    -  protein_bind   CAP binding site: CAP binding activates transcription in the presence of cAMP. E. coli catabolite activator protein
   4190..4282    -  CDS            lacI (fragment): lac repressor; lacI; The lac repressor binds to the lac operator to inhibit transcription in E. coli. This inhibition can be relieved by adding lactose or isopropyl-β-D-thiogalactopyranoside (IPTG).
   4465..5053    -  rep_origin     ori: high-copy-number ColE1/pMB1/pBR322/pUC origin of replication
   5224..6084    -  CDS            AmpR: β-lactamase; bla; confers resistance to ampicillin, carbenicillin, and related antibiotics
   6085..6189    -  promoter       AmpR promoter: bla
   6284..6319    +  CDS            rop (fragment): Rop protein, which maintains plasmids at low copy number; rop
   6421..6520    +  misc_feature   bom (fragment): basis of mobility region from pBR322
   6526..6675    -  CDS            lacZα (fragment): LacZα fragment of β-galactosidase; lacZ fragment
   6675..6876    -  CDS            TcR (fragment): tetracycline efflux protein; tet; confers resistance to tetracycline
   6877..6975    +  CDS            env (fragment): murine leukemia virus gPr80 envelope polyprotein precursor; env; proteolytically cleaved into gp70SU and p15TM subunits
   7017..515     +  LTR            5' LTR (across the origin): 5' long terminal repeat from murine embryonic stem cell virus
>Addgene plasmid #83704 | MSCV-6NBC-GFP-PGK-Puro-Barcode27 | depositor full sequence | sequence record 159840 | Full Sequence
TGAAAGACCCCACCTGTAGGTTTGGCAAGCTAGCTTAAGTAACGCCATTTTGCAAGGCATGGAAAATACA
TAACTGAGAATAGAGAAGTTCAGATCAAGGTTAGGAACAGAGAGACAGCAGAATATGGGCCAAACAGGAT
ATCTGTGGTAAGCAGTTCCTGCCCCGGCTCAGGGCCAAGAACAGATGGTCCCCAGATGCGGTCCCGCCCT
CAGCAGTTTCTAGAGAACCATCAGATGTTTCCAGGGTGCCCCAAGGACCTGAAATGACCCTGTGCCTTAT
TTGAACTAACCAATCAGTTCGCTTCTCGCTTCTGTTCGCGCGCTTCTGCTCCCCGAGCTCAATAAAAGAG
CCCACAACCCCTCACTCGGCGCGCCAGTCCTCCGATAGACTGCGTCGCCCGGGTACCCGTATTCCCAATA
AAGCCTCTTGCTGTTTGCATCCGAATCGTGGACTCGCTGATCCTTGGGAGGGTCTCCTCAGATTGATTGA
CTGCCCACCTCGGGGGTCTTTCATTTGGAGGTTCCACCGAGATTTGGAGACCCCTGCCCAGGGACCACCG
ACCCCCCCGCCGGGAGGTAAGCTGGCCAGCGGTCGTTTCGTGTCTGTCTCTGTCTTTGTGCGTGTTTGTG
CCGGCATCTAATGTTTGCGCCTGCGTCTGTACTAGTTAGCTAACTAGCTCTGTATCTGGCGGACCCGTGG
TGGAACTGACGAGTTCTGAACACCCGGCCGCAACCCTGGGAGACGTCCCAGGGACTTTGGGGGCCGTTTT
TGTGGCCCGACCTGAGGAAGGGAGTCGATGTGGAATCCGACCCCGTCAGGATATGTGGTTCTGGTAGGAG
ACGAGAACCTAAAACAGTTCCCGCCTCCGTCTGAATTTTTGCTTTCGGTTTGGAACCGAAGCCGCGCGTC
TTGTCTGCTGCAGCGCTGCAGCATCGTTCTGTGTTGTCTCTGTCTGACTGTGTTTCTGTATTTGTCTGAA
AATTAGGGCCAGACTGTTACCACTCCCTTAAGTTTGACCTTAGGTCACTGGAAAGATGTCGAGCGGATCG
CTCACAACCAGTCGGTAGATGTCAAGAAGAGACGTTGGGTTACCTTCTGCTCTGCAGAATGGCCAACCTT
TAACGTCGGATGGCCGCGAGACGGCACCTTTAACCGAGACCTCATCACCCAGGTTAAGATCAAGGTCTTT
TCACCTGGCCCGCATGGACACCCAGACCAGGTCCCCTACATCGTGACCTGGGAAGCCTTGGCTTTTGACC
CCCCTCCCTGGGTCAAGCCCTTTGTACACCCTAAGCCTCCGCCTCCTCTTCCTCCATCCGCCCCGTCTCT
CCCCCTTGAACCTCCTCGTTCGACCCCGCCTCGATCCTCCCTTTATCCAGCCCTCACTCCTTCTCTAGGC
GCCGGAATTAGATCCACTCAACCACCATGGTGAGCAAGGGCGAGGAGCTGTTCACCGGGGTGGTGCCCAT
CCTGGTCGAGCTGGACGGCGACGTAAACGGCCACAAGTTCAGCGTGTCCGGCGAGGGCGAGGGCGATGCC
ACCTACGGCAAGCTGACCCTGAAGTTCATCTGCACCACCGGCAAGCTGCCCGTGCCCTGGCCCACCCTCG
TGACCACCCTGACCTACGGCGTGCAGTGCTTCAGCCGCTACCCCGACCACATGAAGCAGCACGACTTCTT
CAAGTCCGCCATGCCCGAAGGCTACGTCCAGGAGCGCACCATCTTCTTCAAGGACGACGGCAACTACAAG
ACCCGCGCCGAGGTGAAGTTCGAGGGCGACACCCTGGTGAACCGCATCGAGCTGAAGGGCATCGACTTCA
AGGAGGACGGCAACATCCTGGGGCACAAGCTGGAGTACAACTACAACAGCCACAACGTCTATATCATGGC
CGACAAGCAGAAGAACGGCATCAAGGTGAACTTCAAGATCCGCCACAACATCGAGGACGGCAGCGTGCAG
CTCGCCGACCACTACCAGCAGAACACCCCCATCGGCGACGGCCCCGTGCTGCTGCCCGACAACCACTACC
TGAGCACCCAGTCCGCCCTGAGCAAAGACCCCAACGAGAAGCGCGATCACATGGTCCTGCTGGAGTTCGT
GACCGCCGCCGGGATCACTCTCGGCATGGACGAGCTGTACAAGTAGCGGAGAATTCTACCGGGTAGGGGA
GGCGCTTTTCCCAAGGCAGTCTGGAGCATGCGCTTTAGCAGCCCCGCTGGGCACTTGGCGCTACACAAGT
GGCCTCTGGCCTCGCACACATTCCACATCCACCGGTAGGCGCCAACCGGCTCCGTTCTTTGGTGGCCCCT
TCGCGCCACCTTCTACTCCTCCCCTAGTCAGGAAGTTCCCCCCCGCCCCGCAGCTCGCGTCGTGCAGGAC
GTGACAAATGGAAGTAGCACGTCTCACTAGTCTCGTGCAGATGGACAGCACCGCTGAGCAATGGAAGCGG
GTAGGCCTTTGGGGCAGCGGCCAATAGCAGCTTTGCTCCTTCGCTTTCTGGGCTCAGAGGCTGGGAAGGG
GTGGGTCCGGGGGCGGGCTCAGGGGCGGGCTCAGGGGCGGGGCGGGCGCCCGAAGGTCCTCCGGAGGCCC
GGCATTCTGCACGCTTCAAAAGCGCACGTCTGCCGCGCTGTTCTCCTCTTCCTCATCTCCGGGCCTTTCG
ACCTGCAGCCCAAGCTTACCATGACCGAGTACAAGCCCACGGTGCGCCTCGCCACCCGCGACGACGTCCC
CAGGGCCGTACGCACCCTCGCCGCCGCGTTCGCCGACTACCCCGCCACGCGCCACACCGTCGATCCGGAC
CGCCACATCGAGCGGGTCACCGAGCTGCAAGAACTCTTCCTCACGCGCGTCGGGCTCGACATCGGCAAGG
TGTGGGTCGCGGACGACGGCGCCGCGGTGGCGGTCTGGACCACGCCGGAGAGCGTCGAAGCGGGGGCGGT
GTTCGCCGAGATCGGCCCGCGCATGGCCGAGTTGAGCGGTTCCCGGCTGGCCGCGCAGCAACAGATGGAA
GGCCTCCTGGCGCCGCACCGGCCCAAGGAGCCCGCGTGGTTCCTGGCCACCGTCGGCGTCTCGCCCGACC
ACCAGGGCAAGGGTCTGGGCAGCGCCGTCGTGCTCCCCGGAGTGGAGGCGGCCGAGCGCGCCGGGGTGCC
CGCCTTCCTGGAGACCTCCGCGCCCCGCAACCTCCCCTTCTACGAGCGGCTCGGCTTCACCGTCACCGCC
GACGTCGAGGTGCCCGAAGGACCGCGCACCTGGTGCATGACCCGCAAGCCCGGTGCCTGACGCCCGCCCC
ACGACCCGCAGCGCCCGACCGAAAGGAGCGCACGACCCCATGCATCGATAAAATAAAAGATTTTATTTAG
TCTCCAGAAAAAGGGGGGAATGAAAGACCCCACCTGTAGGTTTGGCAAGCTAGCTTAAGTAACGCCATTT
TGCAAGGCATGGAAAATACATAACTGAGAATAGAGAAGTTCAGATCAAGGTTAGGAACAGAGAGACAGCA
GAATATGGGCCAAACAGGATATCTGTGGTAAGCAGTTCCTGCCCCGGCTCAGGGCCAAGAACAGATGGTC
CCCAGATGCGGTCCCGCCCTCAGCAGTTTCTAGAGAACCATCAGATGTTTCCAGGGTGCCCCAAGGACCT
GAAATGACCCTGTGCCTTATTTGAACTAACCAATCAGTTCGCTTCTCGCTTCTGTTCGCGCGCTTCTGCT
CCCCGAGCTCAATAAAAGAGCCCACAACCCCTCACTCGGCGCGCCAGTCCTCCGATAGACTGCGTCGCCC
GGGTACCCGTGTATCCAATAAACCCTCTTGCAGTTGCATCCGACTTGTGGTCTCGCTGTTCCTTGGGAGG
GTCTCCTCTGAGTGATTGACTACCCGTCAGCGGGGGTCTTTCATGGGTAACAGTTTCTTGAAGTTGGAGA
ACAACATTCTGAGGGTAGGAGTCGAATATTAAGTAATCCTGACTCAATTAGCCACTGTTTTGAATCCACA
TACTCCAATACTCCTGAAATAGTTCATTATGGACAGCGCAGAAGAGCTGGGGAGAATTAATTCGTAATCA
TGGTCATAGCTGTTTCCTGTGTGAAATTGTTATCCGCTCACAATTCCACACAACATACGAGCCGGAAGCA
TAAAGTGTAAAGCCTGGGGTGCCTAATGAGTGAGCTAACTCACATTAATTGCGTTGCGCTCACTGCCCGC
TTTCCAGTCGGGAAACCTGTCGTGCCAGCTGCATTAATGAATCGGCCAACGCGCGGGGAGAGGCGGTTTG
CGTATTGGGCGCTCTTCCGCTTCCTCGCTCACTGACTCGCTGCGCTCGGTCGTTCGGCTGCGGCGAGCGG
TATCAGCTCACTCAAAGGCGGTAATACGGTTATCCACAGAATCAGGGGATAACGCAGGAAAGAACATGTG
AGCAAAAGGCCAGCAAAAGGCCAGGAACCGTAAAAAGGCCGCGTTGCTGGCGTTTTTCCATAGGCTCCGC
CCCCCTGACGAGCATCACAAAAATCGACGCTCAAGTCAGAGGTGGCGAAACCCGACAGGACTATAAAGAT
ACCAGGCGTTTCCCCCTGGAAGCTCCCTCGTGCGCTCTCCTGTTCCGACCCTGCCGCTTACCGGATACCT
GTCCGCCTTTCTCCCTTCGGGAAGCGTGGCGCTTTCTCATAGCTCACGCTGTAGGTATCTCAGTTCGGTG
TAGGTCGTTCGCTCCAAGCTGGGCTGTGTGCACGAACCCCCCGTTCAGCCCGACCGCTGCGCCTTATCCG
GTAACTATCGTCTTGAGTCCAACCCGGTAAGACACGACTTATCGCCACTGGCAGCAGCCACTGGTAACAG
GATTAGCAGAGCGAGGTATGTAGGCGGTGCTACAGAGTTCTTGAAGTGGTGGCCTAACTACGGCTACACT
AGAAGGACAGTATTTGGTATCTGCGCTCTGCTGAAGCCAGTTACCTTCGGAAAAAGAGTTGGTAGCTCTT
GATCCGGCAAACAAACCACCGCTGGTAGCGGTGGTTTTTTTGTTTGCAAGCAGCAGATTACGCGCAGAAA
AAAAGGATCTCAAGAAGATCCTTTGATCTTTTCTACGGGGTCTGACGCTCAGTGGAACGAAAACTCACGT
TAAGGGATTTTGGTCATGAGATTATCAAAAAGGATCTTCACCTAGATCCTTTTAAATTAAAAATGAAGTT
TTAAATCAATCTAAAGTATATATGAGTAAACTTGGTCTGACAGTTACCAATGCTTAATCAGTGAGGCACC
TATCTCAGCGATCTGTCTATTTCGTTCATCCATAGTTGCCTGACTCCCCGTCGTGTAGATAACTACGATA
CGGGAGGGCTTACCATCTGGCCCCAGTGCTGCAATGATACCGCGAGACCCACGCTCACCGGCTCCAGATT
TATCAGCAATAAACCAGCCAGCCGGAAGGGCCGAGCGCAGAAGTGGTCCTGCAACTTTATCCGCCTCCAT
CCAGTCTATTAATTGTTGCCGGGAAGCTAGAGTAAGTAGTTCGCCAGTTAATAGTTTGCGCAACGTTGTT
GCCATTGCTACAGGCATCGTGGTGTCACGCTCGTCGTTTGGTATGGCTTCATTCAGCTCCGGTTCCCAAC
GATCAAGGCGAGTTACATGATCCCCCATGTTGTGCAAAAAAGCGGTTAGCTCCTTCGGTCCTCCGATCGT
TGTCAGAAGTAAGTTGGCCGCAGTGTTATCACTCATGGTTATGGCAGCACTGCATAATTCTCTTACTGTC
ATGCCATCCGTAAGATGCTTTTCTGTGACTGGTGAGTACTCAACCAAGTCATTCTGAGAATAGTGTATGC
GGCGACCGAGTTGCTCTTGCCCGGCGTCAATACGGGATAATACCGCGCCACATAGCAGAACTTTAAAAGT
GCTCATCATTGGAAAACGTTCTTCGGGGCGAAAACTCTCAAGGATCTTACCGCTGTTGAGATCCAGTTCG
ATGTAACCCACTCGTGCACCCAACTGATCTTCAGCATCTTTTACTTTCACCAGCGTTTCTGGGTGAGCAA
AAACAGGAAGGCAAAATGCCGCAAAAAAGGGAATAAGGGCGACACGGAAATGTTGAATACTCATACTCTT
CCTTTTTCAATATTATTGAAGCATTTATCAGGGTTATTGTCTCATGAGCGGATACATATTTGAATGTATT
TAGAAAAATAAACAAATAGGGGTTCCGCGCACATTTCCCCGAAAAGTGCCACCTGACGTCTAAGAAACCA
TTATTATCATGACATTAACCTATAAAAATAGGCGTATCACGAGGCCCTTTCGTCTCGCGCGTTTCGGTGA
TGACGGTGAAAACCTCTGACACATGCAGCTCCCGGAGACGGTCACAGCTTGTCTGTAAGCGGATGCCGGG
AGCAGACAAGCCCGTCAGGGCGCGTCAGCGGGTGTTGGCGGGTGTCGGGGCTGGCTTAACTATGCGGCAT
CAGAGCAGATTGTACTGAGAGTGCACCATATGCGGTGTGAAATACCGCACAGATGCGTAAGGAGAAAATA
CCGCATCAGGCGCCATTCGCCATTCAGGCTGCGCAACTGTTGGGAAGGGCGATCGGTGCGGGCCTCTTCG
CTATTACGCCAGCTGGCGAAAGGGGGATGTGCTGCAAGGCGATTAAGTTGGGTAACGCCAGGGTTTTCCC
AGTCACGACGTTGTAAAACGACGGCGCAAGGAATGGTGCATGCAAGGAGATGGCGCCCAACAGTCCCCCG
GCCACGGGGCCTGCCACCATACCCACGCCGAAACAAGCGCTCATGAGCCCGAAGTGGCGAGCCCGATCTT
CCCCATCGGTGATGTCGGCGATATAGGCGCCAGCAACCGCACCTGTGGCGCCGGTGATGCCGGCCACGAT
GCGTCCGGCGTAGAGGCGATTAGTCCAATTTGTTAAAGACAGGATATCAGTGGTCCAGGCTCTAGTTTTG
ACTCAACAATATCACCAGCTGAAGCCTATAGAGTACGAGCCATAGATAAAATAAAAGATTTTATTTAGTC
TCCAGAAAAAGGGGGGAA
