>Addgene plasmid #83704 | MSCV-6NBC-GFP-PGK-Puro-Barcode27 | addgene partial sequence | sequence record 165167 | pLXSN5 5'-CCCTTGAACCTCCTCGTTCGACC-3'
CAGCCCTCACTCCTTCTCTAGGCGCCGGAATTAGATCCACTCAACCACCATGGTGAGCAAGGGCGAGGAG
CTGTTCACCGGGGTGGTGCCCATCCTGGTCGAGCTGGACGGCGACGTAAACGGCCACAAGTTCAGCGTGT
CCGGCGAGGGCGAGGGCGATGCCACCTACGGCAAGCTGACCCTGAAGTTCATCTGCACCACCGGCAAGCT
GCCCGTGCCCTGGCCCACCCTCGTGACCACCCTGACCTACGGCGTGCAGTGCTTCAGCCGCTACCCCGAC
CACATGAAGCAGCACGACTTCTTCAAGTCCGCCATGCCCGAAGGCTACGTCCAGGAGCGCACCATCTTCT
TCAAGGACGACGGCAACTACAAGACCCGCGCCGAGGTGAAGTTCGAGGGCGACACCCTGGTGAACCGCAT
CGAGCTGAAGGGCATCGACTTCAAGGAGGACGGCAACATCCTGGGGCACAAGCTGGAGTACAACTACAAC
AGCCACAACGTCTATATCATGGCCGACAAGCAGAAGAACGGCATCAAGGTGAACTTCAAGATCCGCCACA
ACATCGAGGACGGCAGCGTGCAGCTCGCCGACCACTACCAGCAGAACACCCCCATCGGCGACGGCCCCGT
GCTGCTGCCCGACAACCACTACCTGAGCACCCAGTCCGCCCTGAGCAAAGACCCCAACGAGAAGCGCGAT
CACATGGTCCTGCTGGAGTTCGTGACCGCCGCCGGGATCACTCTCGGCATGGACGAGCTGTACAAGTAGC
GGAGAATTCTACCGGGTAGGGGAGGCGCTTTTCCCAAGGCAGTCTGGAGCATGCGCTTT
